>Addgene plasmid #219299 | SFFV-ZBED4-Brd 374 | addgene full sequence | sequence record 449050 | Addgene NGS Result
ATTTATGCAGAGGCCGAGGCCGCCTCGGCCTCTGAGCTATTCCAGAAGTAGTGAGGAGGCTTTTTTGGAG
GCCTAGGGACGTACCCAATTCGCCCTATAGTGAGTCGTATTACGCGCGCTCACTGGCCGTCGTTTTACAA
CGTCGTGACTGGGAAAACCCTGGCGTTACCCAACTTAATCGCCTTGCAGCACATCCCCCTTTCGCCAGCT
GGCGTAATAGCGAAGAGGCCCGCACCGATCGCCCTTCCCAACAGTTGCGCAGCCTGAATGGCGAATGGG
[124 nt withheld, positions 280-403]
C
[91 nt withheld, positions 405-495]
A
[49 nt withheld, positions 497-545]
CCTTTGACGTTGGAGTCCACGTTCTTT
[37 nt withheld, positions 573-609]
ACCCTATCTCGGTCTATTCTTTTGATTTATAAGGGATTTTGCCGATTTCGGCCTATTGGTTAAAAAATGA
GCTGATTTAACAAAAATTTAACGCGAATTTTAACAAAATATTAACGCTTACAATTTAGGTGGCACTTTTC
GGGGAAATGTGCGCGGAACCCCTATTTGTTTATTTTTCTAAATACATTCAAATATGTATCCGCTCATGAG
ACAATAACCCTGATAAATGCTTCAATAATATTGAAAAAGGAAGAGTATGAGTATTCAACATTTCCGTGTC
GCCCTTATTCCCTTTTTTGCGGCATTTTGCCTTCCTGTTTTTGCTCACCCAGAAACGCTGGTGAAAGTAA
AAGATGCTGAAGATCAGTTGGGTGCACGAGTGGGTTACATCGAACTGGATCTCAACAGCGGTAAGATCCT
TGAGAGTTTTCGCCCCGAAGAACGTTTTCCAATGATGAGCACTTTTAAAGTTCTGCTATGTGGCGCGGTA
TTATCCCGTATTGACGCCGGGCAAGAGCAACTCGGTCGCCGCATACACTATTCTCAGAATGACTTGGTTG
AGTACTCACCAGTCACAGAAAAGCATCTTACGGATGGCATGACAGTAAGAGAATTATGCAGTGCTGCCAT
AACCATGAGTGATAACACTGCGGCCAACTTACTTCTGACAACGATCGGAGGACCGAAGGAGCTAACCGCT
TTTTTGCACAACATGGGGGATCATGTAACTCGCCTTGATCGTTGGGAACCGGAGCTGAATGAAGCCATAC
CAAACGACGAGCGTGACACCACGATGCCTGTAGCAATGGCAACAACGTTGCGCAAACTATTAACTGGCGA
ACTACTTACTCTAGCTTCCCGGCAACAATTAATAGACTGGATGGAGGCGGATAAAGTTGCAGGACCACTT
CTGCGCTCGGCCCTTCCGGCTGGCTGGTTTATTGCTGATAAATCTGGAGCCGGTGAGCGTGGGTCTCGCG
GTATCATTGCAGCACTGGGGCCAGATGGTAAGCCCTCCCGTATCGTAGTTATCTACACGACGGGGAGTCA
GGCAACTATGGATGAACGAAATAGACAGATCGCTGAGATAGGTGCCTCACTGATTAAGCATTGGTAACTG
TCAGACCAAGTTTACTCATATATACTTTAGATTGATTTAAAACTTCATTTTTAATTTAAAAGGATCTAGG
TGAAGATCCTTTTTGATAATCTCATGACCAAAATCCCTTAACGTGAGTTTTCGTTCCACTGAGCGTCAGA
CCCCGTAGAAAAGATCAAAGGATCTTCTTGAGATCCTTTTTTTCTGCGCGTAATCTGCTGCTTGCAAACA
AAAAAACCACCGCTACCAGCGGTGGTTTGTTTGCCGGATCAAGAGCTACCAACTCTTTTTCCGAAGGTAA
CTGGCTTCAGCAGAGCGCAGATACCAAATACTGTTCTTCTAGTGTAGCCGTAGTTAGGCCACCACTTCAA
GAACTCTGTAGCACCGCCTACATACCTCGCTCTGCTAATCCTGTTACCAGTGGCTGCTGCCAGTGGCGAT
AAGTCGTGTCTTACCGGGTTGGACTCAAGACGATAGTTACCGGATAAGGCGCAGCGGTCGGGCTGAACGG
GGGGTTCGTGCACACAGCCCAGCTTGGAGCGAACGACCTACACCGAACTGAGATACCTACAGCGTGAGCT
ATGAGAAAGCGCCACGCTTCCCGAAGGGAGAAAGGCGGACAGGTATCCGGTAAGCGGCAGGGTCGGAACA
GGAGAGCGCACGAGGGAGCTTCCAGGGGGAAACGCCTGGTATCTTTATAGTCCTGTCGGGTTTCGCCACC
TCTGACTTGAGCGTCGATTTTTGTGATGCTCGTCAGGGGGGCGGAGCCTATGGAAAAACGCCAGCAACGC
GGCCTTTTTACGGTTCCTGGCCTTTTGCTGGCCTTTTGCTCACATGTTCTTTCCTGCGTTATCCCCTGAT
TCTGTGGATAACCGTATTACCGCCTTTGAGTGAGCTGATACCGCTCGCCGCAGCCGAACGACCGAGCGCA
GCGAGTCAGTGAGCGAGGAAGCGGAAGAGCGCCCAATACGCAAACCGCCTCTCCCCGCGCGTTGGCCGAT
TCATTAATGCAGCTGGCACGACAGGTTTCCCGACTGGAAAGCGGGCAGTGAGCGCAACGCAATTAATGTG
AGTTAGCTCACTCATTAGGCACCCCAGGCTTTACACTTTATGCTTCCGGCTCGTATGTTGTGTGGAATTG
TGAGCGGATAACAATTTCACACAGGAAACAGCTATGACCATGATTACGCCAAGCGCGCAATTAACCCTCA
CTAAAGGGAACAAAAGCTGGAGCTGCAAGCTTAATGTAGTCTTATGCAATACTCTTGTAGTCTTGCAACA
TGGTAACGATGAGTTAGCAACATGCCTTACAAGGAGAGAAAAAGCACCGTGCATGCCGATTGGTGGAAGT
AAGGTGGTACGATCGTGCCTTATTAGGAAGGCAACAGACGGGTCTGACATGGATTGGACGAACCACTGAA
TTGCCGCATTGCAGAGATATTGTATTTAAGTGCCTAGCTCGATACATAAACGGGTCTCTCTGGTTAGACC
AGATCTGAGCCTGGGAGCTCTCTGGCTAACTAGGGAACCCACTGCTTAAGCCTCAATAAAGCTTGCCTTG
AGTGCTTCAAGTAGTGTGTGCCCGTCTGTTGTGTGACTCTGGTAACTAGAGATCCCTCAGACCCTTTTAG
TCAGTGTGGAAAATCTCTAGCAGTGGCGCCCGAACAGGGACTTGAAAGCGAAAGGGAAACCAGAGGAGCT
CTCTCGACGCAGGACTCGGCTTGCTGAAGCGCGCACGGCAAGAGGCGAGGGGCGGCGACTGGTGAGTACG
CCAAAAATTTTGACTAGCGGAGGCTAGAAGGAGAGAGATGGGTGCGAGAGCGTCAGTATTAAGCGGGGGA
GAATTAGATCGCGATGGGAAAAAATTCGGTTAAGGCCAGGGGGAAAGAAAAAATATAAATTAAAACATAT
AGTATGGGCAAGCAGGGAGCTAGAACGATTCGCAGTTAATCCTGGCCTGTTAGAAACATCAGAAGGCTGT
AGACAAATACTGGGACAGCTACAACCATCCCTTCAGACAGGATCAGAAGAACTTAGATCATTATATAATA
CAGTAGCAACCCTCTATTGTGTGCATCAAAGGATAGAGATAAAAGACACCAAGGAAGCTTTAGACAAGAT
AGAGGAAGAGCAAAACAAAAGTAAGACCACCGCACAGCAAGCGGCCGCTGATCTTCAGACCTGGAGGAGG
AGATATGAGGGACAATTGGAGAAGTGAATTATATAAATATAAAGTAGTAAAAATTGAACCATTAGGAGTA
GCACCCACCAAGGCAAAGAGAAGAGTGGTGCAGAGAGAAAAAAGAGCAGTGGGAATAGGAGCTTTGTTCC
TTGGGTTCTTGGGAGCAGCAGGAAGCACTATGGGCGCAGCGTCAATGACGCTGACGGTACAGGCCAGACA
ATTATTGTCTGGTATAGTGCAGCAGCAGAACAATTTGCTGAGGGCTATTGAGGCGCAACAGCATCTGTTG
CAACTCACAGTCTGGGGCATCAAGCAGCTCCAGGCAAGAATCCTGGCTGTGGAAAGATACCTAAAGGATC
AACAGCTCCTGGGGATTTGGGGTTGCTCTGGAAAACTCATTTGCACCACTGCTGTGCCTTGGAATGCTAG
TTGGAGTAATAAATCTCTGGAACAGATTTGGAATCACACGACCTGGATGGAGTGGGACAGAGAAATTAAC
AATTACACAAGCTTAATACACTCCTTAATTGAAGAATCGCAAAACCAGCAAGAAAAGAATGAACAAGAAT
TATTGGAATTAGATAAATGGGCAAGTTTGTGGAATTGGTTTAACATAACAAATTGGCTGTGGTATATAAA
ATTATTCATAATGATAGTAGGAGGCTTGGTAGGTTTAAGAATAGTTTTTGCTGTACTTTCTATAGTGAAT
AGAGTTAGGCAGGGATATTCACCATTATCGTTTCAGACCCACCTCCCAACCCCGAGGGGACCCGACAGGC
CCGAAGGAATAGAAGAAGAAGGTGGAGAGAGAGACAGAGACAGATCCATTCGATTAGTGAACGGATCTCG
ACGGTATCGGTTAACTTTTAAAAGAAAAGGGGGGATTGGGGGGTACAGTGCAGGGGAAAGAATAGTAGAC
ATAATAGCAACAGACATACAAACTAAAGAATTACAAAAACAAATTACAAAAATTCAAAATTTTATCGATC
ACGAGACTAGCCTCGAGCTGGCTGCAGTAACGCCATTTTGCAAGGCATGGAAAAATACCAAACCAAGAAT
AGAGAAGTTCAGATCAAGGGCGGGTACATGAAAATAGCTAACGTTGGGCCAAACAGGATATCTGCGGTGA
GCAGTTTCGGCCCCGGCCCGGGGCCAAGAACAGATGGTCACCGCAGTTTCGGCCCCGGCCCGAGGCCAAG
AACAGATGGTCCCCAGATATGGCCCAACCCTCAGCAGTTTCTTAAGACCCATCAGATGTTTCCAGGCTCC
CCCAAGGACCTGAAATGACCCTGCGCCTTATTTGAATTAACCAATCAGCCTGCTTCTCGCTTCTGTTCGC
GCGCTTCTGCTTCCCGAGCTCTATAAAAGAGCTCACAACCCCTCACTCGGCGCGCCAGTCCTCCGACAGA
CTGAGTCGGCCGGTCGAATCAAGCTTATCGATACCGTCGACGGATCCGCTAGCCCGCGGTTCGAAATGGA
GAATAACTTGAAAACTTGTCCCAAAGAGGACGGTGATTTCGTTTCTGATAAAATAAAGTTTAAAATAGAA
GAGGAAGATGATGATGGAATTCCTCCTGATAGTTTGGAAAGAATGGACTTTAAAAGCGAGCAGGAGGACA
TGAAGCAGACAGACAGCGGTGGGGAGCGAGCGGGCCTCGGTGGGACGGGTTGCAGCTGCAAGCCCCCTGG
GAAGTACTTGTCTGCAGAGAGTGAGGATGACTATGGCGCGCTGTTCTCCCAGTACAGCAGCACCCTATAC
GACGTGGCCATGGAGGCCGTGACCCAGAGCCTCCTTTCCAGCCGGAACATGAGCTCCAGGAAGAAGTCTC
CAGCCTGGAAGCATTTTTTTATCTCTCCCCGAGACAGCACTAAAGCAATATGCATGTACTGTGTGAAGGA
GTTCAGCAGAGGCAAAAACGAGAAAGACTTGAGTACCAGTTGTCTCATGAGGCACGTGAGGCGCGCACAC
CCGACCGTGCTCATTCAGGAAAATGGCAGCGTGTCTGCCGTGTCCTCGTTCCCCTCTCCCTCACTCCTGC
TTCCACCGCAGCCTGCGGACGCGGGTGACCTCAGCACCATCCTCTCACCCATCAAACTTGTCCAGAAAGT
GGCGTCTAAGATCCCGTCCCCCGATCGAATAACAGAGGAGTCTGTGTCTGTAGTTTCTTCTGAAGAAATC
TCCTCTGACATGTCCGTTTCGGAGAAGTGCGGCAGAGAAGAAGCCCTGGTGGGGTCGTCTCCCCACCTCC
CTGCTCTCCATTACGATGAACCTGCAGAGAACTTAGCGGAGAAGAGCCTTCCACTTCCAAAGAGCACCTC
TGGGTCCAGGAGAAGGTCCGCTGTCTGGAAGCACTTCTACCTGTCGCCACTGGACAACTCCAAAGCTGTC
TGCATTCACTGCATGAACGAGTTCAGCCGGGGGAAGAATGGGAAGGACCTGGGCACGAGCTGCCTCATCA
GGCACATGTGGAGGGCACACCGCGCCATCGTGTTGCAGGAGAACGGGGGCACGGGCATCCCGCCACTGTA
CTCCACCCCTCCCACTCTGCTGCCTTCCTTGCTGCCGCCGGAGGGGGAGCTCAGCTCTGTGTCCTCGTCT
CCGGTAAAGCCGGTCAGAGAGTCCCCTTCGGCCTCCTCCTCCCCTGACAGGCTGACTGAGGACTTGCAGT
CTCACTTGAACCCTGGAGATGGGCTGATGGAAGACGTGGCGGCCTTCTCATCTTCCGATGACGTAGGGGA
GGCCTCGGCGTCCTCTCCTGAGAAGCAGCAGGCTGATGGGCTGAGTCCTAGATTGTTTGAATCTGGTGCC
ATCTTCCAGCAGAATAAAAAGGTCATGAAAAGACTGAAGTCGGAGGTCTGGCATCACTTCTCCCTGGCCC
CCATGGACAGCCTCAAGGCCGAGTGTCGGTACTGCGGCTGTGCCATCAGCCGGGGGAAGAAGGGTGATGT
GGGCACCAGCTGCCTGATGAGACATCTCTACCGGCGCCATCCAGAAGTTGTCGGGAGCCAGAAGGGCTTC
CTGGGTGCAAGTCTGGCAAACTCTCCGTATGCCACTTTGGCCTCTGCAGAAAGTTCCTCTTCCAAATTGA
CTGACTTGCCAACAGTGGTCACAAAAAACAATCAAGTTATGTTTCCTGTTAATAGCAAAAAGACCTCGAA
GCTGTGGAATCATTTTTCTATTTGCTCCGCAGACTCCACAAAAGTCGTGTGCTTGCACTGTGGCCAGACC
ATCAGCCGGGGGAAGAAGCCGACTAACTTGGGTACCAGCTGTCTTCTGAGACATTTACAGCGGTTCCATA
GCAACGTGCTGAAAACTGAGGTCTCGGAGACGGCTCGGCCCTCCTCTCCGGACACCCGGGTGCCGCGGGG
CACAGAATTATCAGGCGCTTCCTCTTTTGATGACACCAATGAGAAGTTTTACGATTCTCACCCAGTTGCC
AAAAAAATCACAAGTCTCATAGCTGAAATGATTGCACTTGACCTCCAGCCATATTCTTTTGTAGACAACG
TTGGCTTTAACAGGCTGCTTGAATACTTGAAACCTCAGTACTCCCTCCCCGCCCCTTCCTACTTCTCCAG
GACAGCTATCCCAGGTATGTATGATAATGTGAAGCAGATAATTATGTCCCACCTTAAGGAAGCTGAGAGT
GGTGTGATCCACTTCACGTCTGGAATATGGATGAGTAACCAGACCCGTGAGTACCTGACCCTCACGGCCC
ACTGGGTTTCCTTCGAGTCGCCAGCCCGGCCGCGCTGTGACGACCACCACTGCTCGGCGCTGTTGGACGT
GTCGCAGGTGGACTGCGACTACAGTGGCAACAGCATTCAGAAGCAGCTGGAGTGCTGGTGGGAAGCGTGG
GTGACCTCCACCGGCCTTCAGGTGGGCATCACCGTCACCGACAACGCCAGCATCGGGAAGACGCTGAACG
AGGGGGAGCACTCGAGCGTGCAGTGCTTCAGCCATACGGTGAACCTGATCGTCAGCGAGGCCATTAAGAG
CCAGCGGATGGTGCAGAACCTGCTGAGCCTCGCCCGGAAGATCTGCGAGCGGGTGCACCGGTCGCCCAAG
GCGAAGGAGAAACTGGCCGAGCTGCAGAGGGAGTACGCGCTGCCTCAGCATCACCTCATCCAGGACGTCC
CGTCCAAGTGGAGCACTTCCTTCCACATGCTCGAGCGGCTCATTGAGCAGAAAAGGGCCATTAACGAGAT
GTCCGTCGAGTGTAACTTCCGAGAGCTGATCAGCTGCGACCAGTGGGAGGTCATGCAGTCCGTGTGCCGT
GCGCTAAAGCCCTTCGAGGCCGCGAGCCGGGAGATGAGCACGCAGATGTCCACCCTCAGCCAGGTCATCC
CCATGGTACACATCCTCAACAGGAAGGTGGAGATGCTCTTCGAGGAGACGATGGGCATCGACACCATGCT
GCGCTCTCTGAAGGAGGCCATGGTGAGCCGCCTGTCTGCCACCCTCCACGACCCGCGGTACGTCTTCGCC
ACGCTGCTGGATCCTCGCTACAAGGCCTCCCTGTTTACGGAGGAGGAGGCGGAGCAGTACAAACAGGATT
TAATCAGGGAACTCGAACTCATGAATTCTACCTCAGAGGACGTGGCTGCCTCCCACAGGTGTGATGCTGG
CTCCCCGTCGAAAGACTCTGCCGCAGAGGAGAACCTGTGGTCACTTGTGGCCAAGGTGAAGAAGAAAGAC
CCAAGAGAAAAGCTGCCTGAAGCCATGGTGCTTGCGTATCTGGAGGAGGAGGTGCTTGAACACAGCTGTG
ACCCGCTCACCTACTGGAACCTGAAGAAGGCGTCCTGGCCGGGGCTGTCCGCGCTGGCCGTCAGATTTTT
GGGCTGCCCCCCAAGCATCGTCCCTTCAGAAAAGCTGTTCAACACACCCACTGAGAACGGTAGCCTTGGC
CAATCCAGGCTCATGATGGAACATTTTGAAAAACTTATCTTTTTGAAAGTGAATCTTCCCTTAATATACT
TTCAGTATTGAACCGGTCGGATCCCCCGGGCTGCAGGAATTCGAGCATCTTACCGCCATTTATTCCCATA
TTTGTTCTGTTTTTCTTGATTTGGGTATACATTTAAATGTTAATAAAACAAAATGGTGGGGCAATCATTT
ACATTTTTAGGGATATGTAATTACTAGTTCAGGTGTATTGCCACAAGACAAACATGTTAAGAAACTTTCC
CGTTATTTACGCTCTGTTCCTGTTAATCAACCTCTGGATTACAAAATTTGTGAAAGATTGACTGATATTC
TTAACTATGTTGCTCCTTTTACGCTGTGTGGATATGCTGCTTTAATGCCTCTGTATCATGCTATTGCTTC
CCGTACGGCTTTCGTTTTCTCCTCCTTGTATAAATCCTGGTTGCTGTCTCTTTATGAGGAGTTGTGGCCC
GTTGTCCGTCAACGTGGCGTGGTGTGCTCTGTGTTTGCTGACGCAACCCCCACTGGCTGGGGCATTGCCA
CCACCTGTCAACTCCTTTCTGGGACTTTCGCTTTCCCCCTCCCGATCGCCACGGCAGAACTCATCGCCGC
CTGCCTTGCCCGCTGCTGGACAGGGGCTAGGTTGCTGGGCACTGATAATTCCGTGGTGTTGTCGGGGAAG
CTGACGTCCTTTGCAATTCGATATCAAGCTGTACCTTCTAGATGTACATTTTCCCTAGCGCTTCTAGACC
AATGACTTACAAGGCAGCTGTAGATCTTAGCCACTTTTTAAAAGAAAAGGGGGGACTGGAAGGGCTAATT
CACTCCCAACGAAGACAAGATCTGCTTTTTGCTTGTACTGGGTCTCTCTGGTTAGACCAGATCTGAGCCT
GGGAGCTCTCTGGCTAACTAGGGAACCCACTGCTTAAGCCTCAATAAAGCTTGCCTTGAGTGCTTCAAGT
AGTGTGTGCCCGTCTGTTGTGTGACTCTGGTAACTAGAGATCCCTCAGACCCTTTTAGTCAGTGTGGAAA
ATCTCTAGCAGTAGTAGTTCATGTCATCTTATTATTCAGTATTTATAACTTGCAAAGAAATGAATATCAG
AGAGTGAGAGGAACTTGTTTATTGCAGCTTATAATGGTTACAAATAAAGCAATAGCATCACAAATTTCAC
AAATAAAGCATTTTTTTCACTGCATTCTAGTTGTGGTTTGTCCAAACTCATCAATGTATCTTATCATGTC
TGGCTCTAGCTATCCCGCCCCTAACTCCGCCCATCCCGCCCCTAACTCCGCCCAGTTCCGCCCATTCTCC
GCCCCATGGCTGACTAATTTTTTTT
Features (pLannotate 1.2.2; 29 found; start..end, strand, type, name):
     94..112     -  promoter       T7 promoter: promoter for bacteriophage T7 RNA polymerase
    120..275     +  CDS            lacZα (fragment): LacZα fragment of β-galactosidase; lacZ fragment
    280..708     +  rep_origin     f1 ori (sequence partly withheld): f1 bacteriophage origin of replication; arrow indicates direction of (+) strand synthesis
    761..865     +  promoter       AmpR promoter: bla
    866..1726    +  CDS            AmpR: β-lactamase; bla; confers resistance to ampicillin, carbenicillin, and related antibiotics
   1897..2485    +  rep_origin     ori: high-copy-number ColE1/pMB1/pBR322/pUC origin of replication
   2668..2760    +  CDS            lacI (fragment): lac repressor; lacI; The lac repressor binds to the lac operator to inhibit transcription in E. coli. This inhibition can be relieved by adding lactose or isopropyl-β-D-thiogalactopyranoside (IPTG).
   2773..2794    +  protein_bind   CAP binding site: CAP binding activates transcription in the presence of cAMP. E. coli catabolite activator protein
   2809..2839    +  promoter       lac promoter: promoter for the E. coli lac operon
   2847..2863    +  protein_bind   lac operator: The lac repressor binds to the lac operator to inhibit transcription in E. coli. This inhibition can be relieved by adding lactose or isopropyl-β-D-thiogalactopyranoside (IPTG). lac repressor encoded by lacI
   2908..2926    +  promoter       T3 promoter: promoter for bacteriophage T3 RNA polymerase
   2954..3180    +  promoter       RSV promoter: Rous sarcoma virus enhancer/promoter
   3181..3361    +  LTR            5' LTR (truncated): truncated 5' long terminal repeat (LTR) from HIV-1
   3408..3533    +  misc_feature   HIV-1 Ψ: packaging signal of human immunodeficiency virus type 1
   3517..3880    +  CDS            HIV-1 gag (fragment): gag protein from human immunodeficiency virus 1; gag
   4026..4259    +  misc_feature   RRE: The Rev response element (RRE) of HIV-1 allows for Rev-dependent mRNA export from the nucleus to the cytoplasm.
   4636..4736    +  CDS            Rev (fragment): human immunodeficiency virus 1 (HIV-1) Rev protein; rev; enhances nuclear export of unspliced and incompletely spliced viral mRNAs
   4755..4872    +  misc_feature   cPPT/CTS: central polypurine tract and central termination sequence of HIV-1
   4906..5307    +  promoter       SFFV promoter: spleen focus-forming virus long terminal repeat (LTR) promoter
   5317..5340    +  misc_feature   MCS (fragment): pBluescript multiple cloning site
   5365..8877    +  CDS            ZBED4: ZBED4_HUMAN - Also known as KIAA0637. Experimental evidence at protein level: Swiss-Prot protein existence level 1. Transcriptional regulator that binds to poly-guanine tracts in gene promoters and activates transcription (By similarity). Able to bind single- and double-stranded DNA and RNA (By similarity). From Homo sapiens (Human).
   8888..8913    +  misc_feature   MCS (fragment): pBluescript multiple cloning site
   8913..8972    +  CDS            S (fragment): HBSAG_WHV6 - Experimental evidence at transcript level: Swiss-Prot protein existence level 2. The middle envelope protein plays an important role in the budding of the virion. It is involved in the induction of budding in a nucleocapsid independent way. In this process the majority of envelope proteins bud to form subviral lipoprotein particles of 22 nm of diameter that do not contain a nucleocapsid (By similarity). From Woodchuck hepatitis B virus (isolate w64/pWS23) (WHV).
   9104..9507    +  misc_feature   WPRE: woodchuck hepatitis virus posttranscriptional regulatory element
   9565..9624    +  CDS            nef (fragment): NEF_HV1Z2 - Experimental evidence at protein level: Swiss-Prot protein existence level 1. Extracellular Nef protein targets CD4(+) T-lymphocytes for apoptosis by interacting with CXCR4 surface receptors. From Human immunodeficiency virus type 1 group M subtype D (isolate Z2/CDC-Z34) (HIV-1).
   9626..9859    +  LTR            3' LTR (ΔU3): self-inactivating 3' long terminal repeat (LTR) from HIV-1
   9931..10052   +  polyA_signal   SV40 poly(A) signal: SV40 polyadenylation signal
  10071..10092   +  rep_origin     SV40 ori (fragment): SV40 origin of replication
  10092..73      +  rep_origin     SV40 ori (across the origin): SV40 origin of replication
