[The description below was written by a language model from this plasmid's Addgene catalogue record and pLannotate feature annotations shown in this document.]
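Description:
SFFV-ZBED4-Brd 374 is a lentiviral expression plasmid built on the SFFV-MCS backbone that carries the human transcription factor ZBED4 together with a construct-specific DNA barcode. It is propagated in E. coli through a high-copy ColE1/pUC-type origin with ampicillin selection (AmpR, β-lactamase). The bacterial portion also retains pBluescript-style remnants: an f1 origin, lacZα and lacI fragments, lac promoter/operator elements, and T7 and T3 promoters. No mammalian selection marker or fluorescent reporter is annotated.

The viral cassette has a third-generation, self-inactivating layout. An RSV promoter drives a truncated HIV-1 5' LTR, so genomic RNA is produced in packaging cells without Tat. This is followed by the Ψ packaging signal with a partial gag sequence, the RRE for Rev-dependent nuclear export, and the cPPT/CTS, which aids nuclear import of the reverse-transcribed genome. Because the 3' LTR lacks U3, LTR promoter activity is disabled after integration, leaving the internal spleen focus-forming virus (SFFV) promoter to drive the ZBED4 coding sequence of about 3.5 kb, cloned between flanking multiple cloning site fragments. A WPRE downstream enhances transcript stability and expression; the short woodchuck hepatitis virus "S" fragment annotated just upstream probably reflects adjoining woodchuck hepatitis virus sequence rather than a separate element. An SV40 poly(A) signal and SV40 origin lie beyond the 3' LTR.

According to the depositor, the barcode was inserted at an XbaI site after the WPRE, giving the order SFFV–TF–WPRE–barcode, although the feature table does not annotate it separately. That position would place the barcode within the expressed transcript, so the delivered factor can be identified by sequencing. The plasmid belongs to a barcoded transcription factor library for combinatorial screening in immune cell reprogramming.
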