Addgene plasmid #219299: SFFV-ZBED4-Brd 374
Purpose: Transcription factor ZBED4 with a specific barcode assigned.
Depositing lab: Filipe Pereira. Depositing organization: Center for Neuroscience and Cell Biology, University of Coimbra. Publication: A combinatorial transcription factor screening platform for immune cell reprogramming. Kurochkin I, Altman AR, Caiado I, Pertiga-Cabral D, Halitzki E, Minaeva M, Zimmermannova O, Henriques-Oliveira L, Klein D, Nair M, Oliveira D, Cajal LR, Knittel R, Feick C, Ringner M, Martin M, Cirovic B, Pires CF, Rosa FF, Sitnicka E, Theis FJ, Pereira CF. Cell Syst. 2026 Jan 21;17(1):101457. doi: 10.1016/j.cels.2025.101457. Epub 2026 Jan 14. PubMed 41539305.
Backbone
  Vector backbone: SFFV-MCS
  Backbone size w/o insert (bp): 6638
  Vector type: Lentiviral
Growth in bacteria
  Bacterial resistance: Ampicillin, 100 μg/mL
  Growth temperature: 37°C
  Growth strain: NEB Stable
  Copy number: High Copy
Gene/Insert
  Gene/Insert name: ZBED4
  Species: H. sapiens (human)
  Insert size (bp): 3516
  Entrez Gene: ZBED4
  Promoter: The spleen focus-forming virus (SFFV) promoter
  Cloning method: Restriction Enzyme; 5′ cloning site Bsp119I (not destroyed); 3′ cloning site BstHI (not destroyed)
Terms and licenses: Academic/Nonprofit Terms; Industry Terms: Not Available to Industry
Depositor comments: Barcode sequence cloned into XbaI restriction site. Design of plasmid is as follows: SFFV-[TF sequence]-WPRE-[Barcode sequence].
How to cite: SFFV-ZBED4-Brd 374 was a gift from Filipe Pereira (Addgene plasmid # 219299 ; http://n2t.net/addgene:219299 ; RRID:Addgene_219299)
