>Addgene plasmid #219299 | SFFV-ZBED4-Brd 374 | depositor partial sequence | sequence record 428377 | TF ORF
ATGGAGAATAACTTGAAAACTTGTCCCAAAGAGGACGGTGATTTCGTTTCTGATAAAATAAAGTTTAAAA
TAGAAGAGGAAGATGATGATGGAATTCCTCCTGATAGTTTGGAAAGAATGGACTTTAAAAGCGAGCAGGA
GGACATGAAGCAGACAGACAGCGGTGGGGAGCGAGCGGGCCTCGGTGGGACGGGTTGCAGCTGCAAGCCC
CCTGGGAAGTACTTGTCTGCAGAGAGTGAGGATGACTATGGCGCGCTGTTCTCCCAGTACAGCAGCACCC
TATACGACGTGGCCATGGAGGCCGTGACCCAGAGCCTCCTTTCCAGCCGGAACATGAGCTCCAGGAAGAA
GTCTCCAGCCTGGAAGCATTTTTTTATCTCTCCCCGAGACAGCACTAAAGCAATATGCATGTACTGTGTG
AAGGAGTTCAGCAGAGGCAAAAACGAGAAAGACTTGAGTACCAGTTGTCTCATGAGGCACGTGAGGCGCG
CACACCCGACCGTGCTCATTCAGGAAAATGGCAGCGTGTCTGCCGTGTCCTCGTTCCCCTCTCCCTCACT
CCTGCTTCCACCGCAGCCTGCGGACGCGGGTGACCTCAGCACCATCCTCTCACCCATCAAACTTGTCCAG
AAAGTGGCGTCTAAGATCCCGTCCCCCGATCGAATAACAGAGGAGTCTGTGTCTGTAGTTTCTTCTGAAG
AAATCTCCTCTGACATGTCCGTTTCGGAGAAGTGCGGCAGAGAAGAAGCCCTGGTGGGGTCGTCTCCCCA
CCTCCCTGCTCTCCATTACGATGAACCTGCAGAGAACTTAGCGGAGAAGAGCCTTCCACTTCCAAAGAGC
ACCTCTGGGTCCAGGAGAAGGTCCGCTGTCTGGAAGCACTTCTACCTGTCGCCACTGGACAACTCCAAAG
CTGTCTGCATTCACTGCATGAACGAGTTCAGCCGGGGGAAGAATGGGAAGGACCTGGGCACGAGCTGCCT
CATCAGGCACATGTGGAGGGCACACCGCGCCATCGTGTTGCAGGAGAACGGGGGCACGGGCATCCCGCCA
CTGTACTCCACCCCTCCCACTCTGCTGCCTTCCTTGCTGCCGCCGGAGGGGGAGCTCAGCTCTGTGTCCT
CGTCTCCGGTAAAGCCGGTCAGAGAGTCCCCTTCGGCCTCCTCCTCCCCTGACAGGCTGACTGAGGACTT
GCAGTCTCACTTGAACCCTGGAGATGGGCTGATGGAAGACGTGGCGGCCTTCTCATCTTCCGATGACGTA
GGGGAGGCCTCGGCGTCCTCTCCTGAGAAGCAGCAGGCTGATGGGCTGAGTCCTAGATTGTTTGAATCTG
GTGCCATCTTCCAGCAGAATAAAAAGGTCATGAAAAGACTGAAGTCGGAGGTCTGGCATCACTTCTCCCT
GGCCCCCATGGACAGCCTCAAGGCCGAGTGTCGGTACTGCGGCTGTGCCATCAGCCGGGGGAAGAAGGGT
GATGTGGGCACCAGCTGCCTGATGAGACATCTCTACCGGCGCCATCCAGAAGTTGTCGGGAGCCAGAAGG
GCTTCCTGGGTGCAAGTCTGGCAAACTCTCCGTATGCCACTTTGGCCTCTGCAGAAAGTTCCTCTTCCAA
ATTGACTGACTTGCCAACAGTGGTCACAAAAAACAATCAAGTTATGTTTCCTGTTAATAGCAAAAAGACC
TCGAAGCTGTGGAATCATTTTTCTATTTGCTCCGCAGACTCCACAAAAGTCGTGTGCTTGCACTGTGGCC
AGACCATCAGCCGGGGGAAGAAGCCGACTAACTTGGGTACCAGCTGTCTTCTGAGACATTTACAGCGGTT
CCATAGCAACGTGCTGAAAACTGAGGTCTCGGAGACGGCTCGGCCCTCCTCTCCGGACACCCGGGTGCCG
CGGGGCACAGAATTATCAGGCGCTTCCTCTTTTGATGACACCAATGAGAAGTTTTACGATTCTCACCCAG
TTGCCAAAAAAATCACAAGTCTCATAGCTGAAATGATTGCACTTGACCTCCAGCCATATTCTTTTGTAGA
CAACGTTGGCTTTAACAGGCTGCTTGAATACTTGAAACCTCAGTACTCCCTCCCCGCCCCTTCCTACTTC
TCCAGGACAGCTATCCCAGGTATGTATGATAATGTGAAGCAGATAATTATGTCCCACCTTAAGGAAGCTG
AGAGTGGTGTGATCCACTTCACGTCTGGAATATGGATGAGTAACCAGACCCGTGAGTACCTGACCCTCAC
GGCCCACTGGGTTTCCTTCGAGTCGCCAGCCCGGCCGCGCTGTGACGACCACCACTGCTCGGCGCTGTTG
GACGTGTCGCAGGTGGACTGCGACTACAGTGGCAACAGCATTCAGAAGCAGCTGGAGTGCTGGTGGGAAG
CGTGGGTGACCTCCACCGGCCTTCAGGTGGGCATCACCGTCACCGACAACGCCAGCATCGGGAAGACGCT
GAACGAGGGGGAGCACTCGAGCGTGCAGTGCTTCAGCCATACGGTGAACCTGATCGTCAGCGAGGCCATT
AAGAGCCAGCGGATGGTGCAGAACCTGCTGAGCCTCGCCCGGAAGATCTGCGAGCGGGTGCACCGGTCGC
CCAAGGCGAAGGAGAAACTGGCCGAGCTGCAGAGGGAGTACGCGCTGCCTCAGCATCACCTCATCCAGGA
CGTCCCGTCCAAGTGGAGCACTTCCTTCCACATGCTCGAGCGGCTCATTGAGCAGAAAAGGGCCATTAAC
GAGATGTCCGTCGAGTGTAACTTCCGAGAGCTGATCAGCTGCGACCAGTGGGAGGTCATGCAGTCCGTGT
GCCGTGCGCTAAAGCCCTTCGAGGCCGCGAGCCGGGAGATGAGCACGCAGATGTCCACCCTCAGCCAGGT
CATCCCCATGGTACACATCCTCAACAGGAAGGTGGAGATGCTCTTCGAGGAGACGATGGGCATCGACACC
ATGCTGCGCTCTCTGAAGGAGGCCATGGTGAGCCGCCTGTCTGCCACCCTCCACGACCCGCGGTACGTCT
TCGCCACGCTGCTGGATCCTCGCTACAAGGCCTCCCTGTTTACGGAGGAGGAGGCGGAGCAGTACAAACA
GGATTTAATCAGGGAACTCGAACTCATGAATTCTACCTCAGAGGACGTGGCTGCCTCCCACAGGTGTGAT
GCTGGCTCCCCGTCGAAAGACTCTGCCGCAGAGGAGAACCTGTGGTCACTTGTGGCCAAGGTGAAGAAGA
AAGACCCAAGAGAAAAGCTGCCTGAAGCCATGGTGCTTGCGTATCTGGAGGAGGAGGTGCTTGAACACAG
CTGTGACCCGCTCACCTACTGGAACCTGAAGAAGGCGTCCTGGCCGGGGCTGTCCGCGCTGGCCGTCAGA
TTTTTGGGCTGCCCCCCAAGCATCGTCCCTTCAGAAAAGCTGTTCAACACACCCACTGAGAACGGTAGCC
TTGGCCAATCCAGGCTCATGATGGAACATTTTGAAAAACTTATCTTTTTGAAAGTGAATCTTCCCTTAAT
ATACTTTCAGTATTGA
