>Addgene plasmid #219299 | SFFV-ZBED4-Brd 374 | depositor partial sequence | sequence record 428378 | Barcode sequence
TGTACATTTTCCCTAGCGCT
